>Addgene plasmid #212073 | 5'-3xFLAG Sap30bp+exon minimal CMV pCDNA5 | addgene full sequence | sequence record 421005 | Addgene NGS Result
TCCGGATCGGACGATTGCGTCGCATCGACCCTGCGCCCAAGCTGCATCATCGAAATTGCCGTCAACCAAG
CTCTGATAGAGTTGGTCAAGACCAATGCGGAGCATATACGCCCGGAGCCGCGGCGATCCTGCAAGCTCCG
GATGCCTCCGCTCGAAGTAGCGCGTCTGCTGCTCCATACAAGCCAACCACGGCCTCCAGAAGAAGATGTT
GGCGACCTCGTATTGGGAATCCCCGAACATCGCCTCGCTCCAGTCAATGACCGCTGTTATGCGGCCATTG
TCCGTCAGGACATTGTTGGAGCCGAAATCCGCGTGCACGAGGTGCCGGACTTCGGGGCAGTCCTCGGCCC
AAAGCATCAGCTCATCGAGAGCCTGCGCGACGGACGCACTGACGGTGTCGTCCATCACAGTTTGCCAGTG
ATACACATGGGGATCAGCAATCGCGCATATGAAATCACGCCATGTAGTGTATTGACCGATTCCTTGCGGT
CCGAATGGGCCGAACCCGCTCGTCTGGCTAAGATCGGCCGCAGCGATCGCATCCATGGCCTCCGCGACCG
GCTGCAGAACAGCGGGCAGTTCGGTTTCAGGCAGGTCTTGCAACGTGACACCCTGTGCACGGCGGGAGAT
GCAATAGGTCAGGCTCTCGCTGAACTCCCCAATGTCAAGCACTTCCGGAATCGGGAGCGCGGCCGATGCA
AAGTGCCGATAAACATAACGATCTTTGTAGAAACCATCGGCGCAGCTATTTACCCGCAGGACATATCCAC
GCCCTCCTACATCGAAGCTGAAAGCACGAGATTCTTCGCCCTCCGAGAGCTGCATCAGGTCGGAGACGCT
GTCGAACTTTTCGATCAGAAACTTCTCGACAGACGTCGCGGTGAGTTCAGGCTTTTTGGCCAAGGAAGTT
CCTATACTTTCTAGAGAATAGGAACTTCGGAATAGGAACTTCTAGGTACGTGAACCATCACCCT
[91 nt withheld, positions 975-1065]
G
[124 nt withheld, positions 1067-1190]
GGGGATACCCCCTAGAGCCCCAGCTGGTTCTTTCCGCCTCAGAAGCCATAGAGCCCACCGCATCCCCAGC
ATGCCTGCTATTGTCTTCCCAATCCTCCCCCTTGCTGTCCTGCCCCACCCCACCCCCCAGAATAGAATGA
CACCTACTCAGACAATGCGATGCAATTTCCTCATTTTATTAGGAAAGGACAGTGGGAGTGGCACCTTCCA
GGGTCAAGGAAGGCACGGGGGAGGGGCAAACAACAGATGGCTGGCAACTAGAAGGCACAGTCGAGGCTGA
TCAGCGGGTTTAAACGGGCCCTCTAGACTCGAGTCAGACCACTTTGTACAAGAAAGTTGGGTATCACTGC
TTGGCCTTCTTCACGATGGTGCCCACAGCAGAGATGACGGTGGTCTTGGAGCCACTGGCACTAGTGGTGA
CAGTGACCACTGCTGGCAGGGTGGCTGTGGTGGTGAGGATGGTGGGCTGTGCTATTGTCGTCACGGGGAT
GGCAGAGTCCCACTTGCTCTTCCTCTTCTGGGCATCTGCGACAGCTGTGCTGGCAGTACTGGTGCTGGTG
GCCGTGGCATTGGTCGTGGTGCCTTTCTTGGTGCCCGTTACAAACTCAATTTTGGTTCGCTCCTTTTTGG
CCTTTTCTAATTTGTCCATTTCAATCTTCTGGGCCTTGGCTAATGCCTCATAGTAGGAGTCTTCAGACCA
GCCGTGGGGATCGAACATATCCTTTGGGTAGTTGGTGCCCAGCTCATCAATGGCACAGAACTGGATCAGT
TTCTCGTAGATGCTGGGGTTGCGGAACTCCTTCTTCCTCTGGATGATGTAGTTCATATCCATCCCCTCCT
TTATCTTCCGCTCGTAGAGCTTCTGGATCTTATCTTGTAGGTGATTTGAACATCTGCCAGGCGGTTCTGG
TGGGATCTTGATTTCATCGGGTGACATGTTGCGAACCCTTTCAGAAAAGGAGGCCACTAATTCCTGGGGA
TCCCGCTTCTCTGCTTCTGTGTTATCCTTTGGGTCATCAGCCTCAGGTTTTTCAGTCTCTGAATCGTCAT
CTTCCGACTGCTTACTGTTCTCGTCCTCCTCTTCTTCATAACCATCCTCATCACCCCCTGGGCGAGAGAA
GTCATCTTCTCCATAGGCGTCAGATACCAAACCACCTTTCTCCTCAGTCGCTCCGCCTACAGCGTCGACT
CCAGTTTCGCCATCAGATTCAGGGTCTGAATATTCCGCATAAATTGCAAGAGACGACAAAACATTTTTCT
TCCCCGCGGTGCCAACTTTTTTGTACAAACTTGTCTTGTCATCGTCATCCTTGTAATCGATGTCATGATC
ATATGTATCACCGTCATGGTCTTTGTAGTCCATGGTGGAAGCTTAAGTTTAAACGCTAGAGGATCCAGCC
TCCGCGGAGGCTGGATCGGTCCCGGTGTCTTCTATGGAGGTCAAAACAGCGTGGATGGCGTCTCCAGGCG
ATCTGACGGTTCACTAAACGAGCTCTGCTTATATAGGGGGTACCTTCTCTATCACTGATAGGGAGCTCGA
GACGTGTCGACTTCTCTATCACTGATAGGGAGACGTTCTAGACGTACCTTCTCTATCACTGATAGGGAGC
TCGAGACGTGTCGACTTCTCTATCACTGATAGGGAGACGTGCGGCCAGCTTGGATCCCTCGAGACGCGTA
TATCTGGCCCGTACATCGCGAAGCAGCGCAAAACGCCTAACCCTAAGCAGATTCTTCATGCAATTGTCGG
TCAAGCCTTGCCTTGTTGTAGCTTAAATTTTGCTCGCGCACTACTCAGCGACCTCCAACACACAAGCAGG
GAGCAGATACTGGCTTAACTATGCGGCATCAGAGCAGATTGTACTGAGAGTGCACCATAGGGGATCGGGA
GATCTCCCGATCCGTCGACGTCAGGTGGCACTTTTCGGGGAAATGTGCGCGGAACCCCTATTTGTTTATT
TTTCTAAATACATTCAAATATGTATCCGCTCATGAGACAATAACCCTGATAAATGCTTCAATAATATTGA
AAAAGGAAGAGTATGAGTATTCAACATTTCCGTGTCGCCCTTATTCCCTTTTTTGCGGCATTTTGCCTTC
CTGTTTTTGCTCACCCAGAAACGCTGGTGAAAGTAAAAGATGCTGAAGATCAGTTGGGTGCACGAGTGGG
TTACATCGAACTGGATCTCAACAGCGGTAAGATCCTTGAGAGTTTTCGCCCCGAAGAACGTTTTCCAATG
ATGAGCACTTTTAAAGTTCTGCTATGTGGCGCGGTATTATCCCGTATTGACGCCGGGCAAGAGCAACTCG
GTCGCCGCATACACTATTCTCAGAATGACTTGGTTGAGTACTCACCAGTCACAGAAAAGCATCTTACGGA
TGGCATGACAGTAAGAGAATTATGCAGTGCTGCCATAACCATGAGTGATAACACTGCGGCCAACTTACTT
CTGACAACGATCGGAGGACCGAAGGAGCTAACCGCTTTTTTGCACAACATGGGGGATCATGTAACTCGCC
TTGATCGTTGGGAACCGGAGCTGAATGAAGCCATACCAAACGACGAGCGTGACACCACGATGCCTGTAGC
AATGGCAACAACGTTGCGCAAACTATTAACTGGCGAACTACTTACTCTAGCTTCCCGGCAACAATTAATA
GACTGGATGGAGGCGGATAAAGTTGCAGGACCACTTCTGCGCTCGGCCCTTCCGGCTGGCTGGTTTATTG
CTGATAAATCTGGAGCCGGTGAGCGTGGGTCTCGCGGTATCATTGCAGCACTGGGGCCAGATGGTAAGCC
CTCCCGTATCGTAGTTATCTACACGACGGGGAGTCAGGCAACTATGGATGAACGAAATAGACAGATCGCT
GAGATAGGTGCCTCACTGATTAAGCATTGGTAACTGTCAGACCAAGTTTACTCATATATACTTTAGATTG
ATTTAAAACTTCATTTTTAATTTAAAAGGATCTAGGTGAAGATCCTTTTTGATAATCTCATGACCAAAAT
CCCTTAACGTGAGTTTTCGTTCCACTGAGCGTCAGACCCCGTAGAAAAGATCAAAGGATCTTCTTGAGAT
CCTTTTTTTCTGCGCGTAATCTGCTGCTTGCAAACAAAAAAACCACCGCTACCAGCGGTGGTTTGTTTGC
CGGATCAAGAGCTACCAACTCTTTTTCCGAAGGTAACTGGCTTCAGCAGAGCGCAGATACCAAATACTGT
TCTTCTAGTGTAGCCGTAGTTAGGCCACCACTTCAAGAACTCTGTAGCACCGCCTACATACCTCGCTCTG
CTAATCCTGTTACCAGTGGCTGCTGCCAGTGGCGATAAGTCGTGTCTTACCGGGTTGGACTCAAGACGAT
AGTTACCGGATAAGGCGCAGCGGTCGGGCTGAACGGGGGGTTCGTGCACACAGCCCAGCTTGGAGCGAAC
GACCTACACCGAACTGAGATACCTACAGCGTGAGCTATGAGAAAGCGCCACGCTTCCCGAAGGGAGAAAG
GCGGACAGGTATCCGGTAAGCGGCAGGGTCGGAACAGGAGAGCGCACGAGGGAGCTTCCAGGGGGAAACG
CCTGGTATCTTTATAGTCCTGTCGGGTTTCGCCACCTCTGACTTGAGCGTCGATTTTTGTGATGCTCGTC
AGGGGGGCGGAGCCTATGGAAAAACGCCAGCAACGCGGCCTTTTTACGGTTCCTGGCCTTTTGCTGGCCT
TTTGCTCACATGTTCTTTCCTGCGTTATCCCCTGATTCTGTGGATAACCGTATTACCGCCTTTGAGTGAG
CTGATACCGCTCGCCGCAGCCGAACGACCGAGCGCAGCGAGTCAGTGAGCGAGGAAGCGGAAGAGCGCCC
AATACGCAAACCGCCTCTCCCCGCGCGTTGGCCGATTCATTAATGCAGCTGGCACGACAGGTTTCCCGAC
TGGAAAGCGGGCAGTGAGCGCAACGCAATTAATGTGAGTTAGCTCACTCATTAGGCACCCCAGGCTTTAC
ACTTTATGCTTCCGGCTCGTATGTTGTGTGGAATTGTGAGCGGATAACAATTTCACACAGGAAACAGCTA
TGACCATGATTACGCCAAGCTCTAGCTAGAGGTCGACGGTATACAGACATGATAAGATACATTGATGAGT
TTGGACAAACCACAACTAGAATGCAGTGAAAAAAATGCTTTATTTGTGAAATTTGTGATGCTATTGCTTT
ATTTGTAACCATTATAAGCTGCAATAAACAAGTTGGGGTGGGCGAAGAACTCCAGCATGAGATCCCCGCG
CTGGAGGATCATCCAGCCGGCGTCCCGGAAAACGATTCCGAAGCCCAACCTTTCATAGAAGGCGGCGGTG
GAATCGAAATCTCGTAGTACGTGCTATTCCTTTGCCCTCGGACGAGTGCTGGGGCGTCGGTTTCCACTAT
CGGCGAGTACTTCTACACAGCCATCGGTCCAGACGGCCGCGCTTCTGCGGGCGATTTGTGTACGCCCGAC
AGTCCCGGC
Features (pLannotate 1.2.2; 24 found; start..end, strand, type, name):
    905..952     -  protein_bind   FRT: FLP-mediated recombination occurs in the 8-bp core sequence TCTAGAAA (Turan and Bode, 2011). FLP recombinase from the Saccharomyces cerevisiae 2μ plasmid
    957..1190    -  rep_origin     f1 ori (fragment) (sequence partly withheld): f1 bacteriophage origin of replication; arrow indicates direction of (+) strand synthesis
   1211..1232    -  promoter       SV40 promoter (fragment): SV40 enhancer and early promoter
   1236..1460    -  polyA_signal   bGH poly(A) signal: bovine growth hormone polyadenylation signal
   1508..1532    +  protein_bind   attB2: mutant version of attB; recombination site for the Gateway® BP reaction BP Clonase™
   1537..2457    -  CDS            Sap30bp: S30BP_MOUSE - Also known as Hcngp. Experimental evidence at protein level: Swiss-Prot protein existence level 1. Induces cell death. May act as a transcriptional corepressor of a gene related to cell survival (By similarity). May be involved in the regulation of beta-2-microglobulin genes. From Mus musculus (Mouse).
   2466..2483    -  protein_bind   attB1 (fragment): mutant version of attB; core recombination site for the Gateway® BP reaction BP Clonase™
   2485..2508    -  CDS            FLAG: FLAG® epitope tag, followed by an enterokinase cleavage site
   2652..2697    -  promoter       TRE3GV promoter (fragment): 3rd-generation Tet-responsive promoter that can be activated by binding of Tet-On® 3G, optimized for retroviral and lentiviral vectors
   2705..2725    -  promoter       tight TRE promoter (fragment): Tet-responsive promoter PTight, consisting of seven tet operator sequences followed by the minimal CMV promoter
   2742..2762    -  promoter       tight TRE promoter (fragment): Tet-responsive promoter PTight, consisting of seven tet operator sequences followed by the minimal CMV promoter
   2779..2799    -  promoter       tight TRE promoter (fragment): Tet-responsive promoter PTight, consisting of seven tet operator sequences followed by the minimal CMV promoter
   2816..2836    -  promoter       tight TRE promoter (fragment): Tet-responsive promoter PTight, consisting of seven tet operator sequences followed by the minimal CMV promoter
   3017..3069    +  misc_feature   bom (fragment): basis of mobility region from pBR322
   3128..3232    +  promoter       AmpR promoter: bla
   3233..4093    +  CDS            AmpR: β-lactamase; bla; confers resistance to ampicillin, carbenicillin, and related antibiotics
   4264..4852    +  rep_origin     ori: high-copy-number ColE1/pMB1/pBR322/pUC origin of replication
   5035..5127    +  CDS            lacI (fragment): lac repressor; lacI; The lac repressor binds to the lac operator to inhibit transcription in E. coli. This inhibition can be relieved by adding lactose or isopropyl-β-D-thiogalactopyranoside (IPTG).
   5140..5161    +  protein_bind   CAP binding site: CAP binding activates transcription in the presence of cAMP. E. coli catabolite activator protein
   5176..5206    +  promoter       lac promoter: promoter for the E. coli lac operon
   5214..5230    +  protein_bind   lac operator: The lac repressor binds to the lac operator to inhibit transcription in E. coli. This inhibition can be relieved by adding lactose or isopropyl-β-D-thiogalactopyranoside (IPTG). lac repressor encoded by lacI
   5303..5424    -  polyA_signal   SV40 poly(A) signal: SV40 polyadenylation signal
   5419..5544    -  CDS            ble (fragment): BLE_KLEPN - Experimental evidence at protein level: Swiss-Prot protein existence level 1. Binding protein with a strong affinity to the bleomycin family of antibiotics. Binds to CL990; an antimitotic-antibiotic compound. From Klebsiella pneumoniae.
   5554..897     -  CDS            HygR (across the origin): hygromycin B phosphotransferase confers resistance to hygromycin
