[The description below was written by a language model from this plasmid's Addgene catalogue record and pLannotate feature annotations shown in this document.]
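Description:
5'-3xFLAG Sap30bp+exon minimal CMV pCDNA5 is a mammalian expression plasmid built on a pcDNA5-type FRT backbone and produced by a Gateway LR reaction. It is designed for site-specific, FLP-mediated integration into N2a cells that carry a genomic FRT site and express the rtTA3 transactivator. It is maintained in E. coli through a high-copy ColE1/pUC origin and an ampicillin resistance gene. The feature table also picks up backbone remnants: an f1 origin fragment, a bom fragment, lac promoter/operator elements and a short ble fragment.

The payload is the mouse Sap30bp coding sequence in the isoform that includes a 48-nucleotide alternative exon. It is flanked by attB1 and attB2 sites left by Gateway recombination and carries an N-terminal 3xFLAG tag according to the construct name, although the annotation software flags only one FLAG unit. Transcription is driven by a Tet-responsive promoter, detected as repeated tet operator fragments followed by a minimal CMV promoter, and is terminated by the bGH polyadenylation signal. Expression should therefore depend on rtTA3 in the host cells and on doxycycline.

A hygromycin resistance gene sits immediately next to the FRT site and is followed by an SV40 poly(A) signal, with no annotated promoter of its own. This matches the usual Flp-In arrangement, in which correct recombination at the genomic FRT site places the marker behind a resident promoter, so that hygromycin selects for integrants. The resulting isogenic, inducible lines express the FLAG-tagged protein. Judging from the title of the associated publication, they are used to compare protein interaction partners of exon-included and exon-skipped isoforms.
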