Addgene plasmid #212073: 5'-3xFLAG Sap30bp+exon minimal CMV pCDNA5
Purpose: LR vector for integration of Sap30bp+exon(48nt) into N2a FRT rtTA3 expression cells
Depositing lab: Benjamin Blencowe. Depositing organization: University of Toronto. Publication: Systematic analysis of alternative exon-dependent interactome remodeling reveals multitasking functions of gene regulatory factors. Roth JF, Braunschweig U, Wu M, Li JD, Lin ZY, Larsen B, Weatheritt RJ, Gingras AC, Blencowe BJ. Mol Cell. 2023 Dec 7;83(23):4222-4238.e10. doi: 10.1016/j.molcel.2023.10.034. PubMed 38065061.
Backbone
  Vector backbone: 5'-3xFLAG minimal CMV pCDNA5
  Vector type: Mammalian Expression
Growth in bacteria
  Bacterial resistance: Ampicillin, 100 μg/mL
  Growth temperature: 37°C
  Growth strain: DH5alpha
  Copy number: High Copy
Gene/Insert
  Gene/Insert name: Sap30bp+exon(48nt) (alt name: NP_065229.2)
  Species: M. musculus (mouse)
  Entrez Gene: Sap30bp (a.k.a. Hcngp, 2700016D05Rik)
  Cloning method: Gateway Cloning
Terms and licenses: Academic/Nonprofit Terms; Industry Terms: Not Available to Industry
How to cite: 5'-3xFLAG Sap30bp+exon minimal CMV pCDNA5 was a gift from Benjamin Blencowe (Addgene plasmid # 212073 ; http://n2t.net/addgene:212073 ; RRID:Addgene_212073)
